Addgene plasmid #38274: pMXs-puro GFP-b5 ER
Depositing lab: Noboru Mizushima. Depositing organization: University of Tokyo, Graduate School of Medicine. Publication: Characterization of autophagosome formation site by a hierarchical analysis of mammalian Atg proteins. Itakura E, Mizushima N. Autophagy. 2010 Aug;6(6):764-76. 10.4161/auto.6.6.12709 PubMed 20639694.
Backbone
  Vector backbone: pMXs-puro
  Backbone manufacturer: Dr. Toshio Kitamura of the University of Tokyo
  Backbone size w/o insert (bp): 6878
  Vector type: Mammalian Expression, Retroviral
  Selectable markers: Puromycin
Growth in bacteria
  Bacterial resistance: Ampicillin, 100 μg/mL
  Growth temperature: 37°C
  Growth strain: DH5alpha
  Copy number: High Copy
Gene/Insert
  Gene/Insert name: Cytochrome b5 (alt name: Cyb5a)
  Species: R. norvegicus (rat)
  Insert size (bp): 123
  Mutation: Cyb5a Tranmembrane region from 95 to 134 amino acids residues
  GenBank ID: AF007107
  Entrez Gene: Cyb5a (a.k.a. Cyb5)
  Tag / fusion protein: EGFP (N terminal on backbone)
  Cloning method: Restriction Enzyme; 5′ cloning site EcoRI (not destroyed); 3′ cloning site NotI (not destroyed)
  Sequencing primers: 5′ CGACCACTACCAGCAGAACA; 3′ AAAATTAGTCAGCCATGGGG
Resource information
  A portion of this plasmid was derived from a plasmid made by: A cDNA of rat cytochrome b5 provided by K. Mihara, Kyushu University, Fukuoka, Japan
Terms and licenses: Academic/Nonprofit Terms; Industry Terms: Not Available to Industry
How to cite: pMXs-puro GFP-b5 ER was a gift from Noboru Mizushima (Addgene plasmid # 38274 ; http://n2t.net/addgene:38274 ; RRID:Addgene_38274)
