[The description below was written by a language model from this plasmid's Addgene catalogue record.]
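Description:
pMXs-puro GFP-b5 ER is a retroviral mammalian expression plasmid built on the pMXs-puro backbone, a Moloney murine leukaemia virus-derived vector in which the viral long terminal repeats flank the cargo and drive its expression after integration. The record gives no feature table, so the promoter, packaging signal and other backbone elements are not itemised; these statements rest on general knowledge of the pMXs series. In bacteria the plasmid is maintained at high copy under ampicillin selection. Transduced mammalian cells can be selected with puromycin.

The payload is a small insert of 123 bp from rat cytochrome b5 (Cyb5a), encoding only the C-terminal transmembrane region, residues 95 to 134. It is cloned between EcoRI and NotI sites, both of which are retained, downstream of an EGFP coding sequence already present in the backbone. The product is therefore EGFP fused at its C-terminus to the cytochrome b5 tail anchor. This type of hydrophobic segment inserts post-translationally into the endoplasmic reticulum membrane and leaves the fluorescent protein facing the cytosol, so the fusion works as a compact fluorescent ER membrane marker without the haem-binding catalytic domain of the parent protein.

As its name indicates, the construct labels the ER in living or fixed cells. Packaging it into retrovirus allows stable, puromycin-selected cell lines with relatively uniform expression. The associated publication concerns the site of autophagosome formation and the hierarchy of mammalian Atg proteins. This suggests the marker was used to compare the position of autophagy-related structures with ER membranes, although the record does not describe the specific experiments.
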