>Addgene plasmid #38274 | pMXs-puro GFP-b5 ER | addgene partial sequence | sequence record 51505 | EGFP-C 5'-CATGGTCCTGCTGGAGTTCGTG-3'
TGGACGAGCTGTACAAGATCGATGAATTGAATTCCCCTTCGGAAACCCTTATCACTACTGTCGAGTCTAA
TTCCAGTTGGTGGACCAACTGGGTGATCCCAGCCATCTCAGCCCTGGTGGTAGCTCTGATGTATCGCCTC
TACATGGCAGAAGATTAAGCGGCCGCCAGCACAGTGGTCGACCTGTGGAATGTGTGTCAGTTAGGGTGTG
GAAAGTCCCCAGGCTCCCCAGCAGGCAGAAGTATGCAAAGCATGCATCTCAATTAGTCAGCAACCAGGTG
TGGAAAGTCCCCAGGCTCCCCAGCAGGCAGAAGTATGCAAAGCATGCATCTCAATTAGTCAGCAACCATA
GTCCCGCCCCTAACTCCGCCCATCCCGCCCCTAACTCCGCCCAGTTCCGCCCATTCTCCGCCCCATGGCT
GACTAATTTTTTTTATTTATGCAGAGGCCGAGGCCGCCTCGGCCTCTGAGCTATTCCAGAAGTAGTGAGG
AGGCTTTTTTGGAGGCCTAGGCTTTTGCAAAAAGCTTACCATGACCGAGTACAAGCCCACGGTGCGCCTC
GCCACCCGCGACGACGTCCCCAGGGCCGTACGCACCCTCGCCGCCGCGTTCGCCGACTACCCCGCCACGC
GCCACACCGTCGATCCGGACCGCCACATCGAGCGGGTCACCGAGCTGCAAGAACTCTTCCTCACGCGCGT
CGGGCTCGACATCGGCAAGGTGTGGGTCGCGGACGACGGCGCCGCGGTGGCGGTCTGGACCACGCCGGAG
AGCGTCGAAGCGGGGGCGGTGTTCGCCGAGATCGGCCCGCGCATGGCCGAGTTGAGCGGTTCCCGGCTGG
CCGCGCAGCAACAGATGGAAGGCCTCCTGGCGCCGCACCGGCCCAAGGAGCC
